Addgene plasmid #192659: pCR-U6-gRNA-TRE3G-Nluc
Purpose: A plasmid encoding TRE3G sgRNA and TRE3G-promoter-Nluc
Depositing lab: Jeffrey Miner. Depositing organization: Washington University in Saint Louis. Publication: Comparative analysis of dCas9-VP64 variants and multiplexed guide RNAs mediating CRISPR activation. Omachi K, Miner JH. PLoS One. 2022 Jun 28;17(6):e0270008. doi: 10.1371/journal.pone.0270008. eCollection 2022. PubMed 35763517.
Backbone
  Vector backbone: pCR-Blunt II
  Vector type: Mammalian Expression, Luciferase
Growth in bacteria
  Bacterial resistance: Kanamycin, 50 μg/mL
  Growth temperature: 37°C
  Growth strain: NEB Stable
  Copy number: High Copy
Gene/Insert
  Gene/Insert name: Nluc
  gRNA/shRNA sequence: TRE3G sgRNA: TACGTTCTCTATCACTGATA
  Species: Synthetic
  Promoter: U6, TRE3G
  Cloning method: TOPO Cloning
Terms and licenses: Academic/Nonprofit Terms; Industry Terms: Not Available to Industry
How to cite: pCR-U6-gRNA-TRE3G-Nluc was a gift from Jeffrey Miner (Addgene plasmid # 192659 ; http://n2t.net/addgene:192659 ; RRID:Addgene_192659)
