[The description below was written by a language model from this plasmid's Addgene catalogue record and pLannotate feature annotations shown in this document.]
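Description:
pCR-U6-gRNA-TRE3G-Nluc is a self-contained CRISPR-activation reporter plasmid built by TOPO cloning into the pCR-Blunt II backbone and intended for transient transfection into mammalian cells. It is a high-copy plasmid of about 5.6 kb, propagated in E. coli through a ColE1/pUC-type origin and selected with kanamycin via the Tn5 NeoR/KanR gene. A BleoR (Zeocin resistance) cassette is also present. Backbone elements surround the insertion site: the lac promoter and operator, SP6 and T7 promoters, and the lacZα–ccdB fusion, which insertion of a fragment disrupts to give positive selection.

The insert carries two units in the same orientation. A human U6 RNA polymerase III promoter drives a single guide RNA whose spacer targets the TRE3G promoter. The scaffold is annotated as an S. pyogenes Cas9 scaffold interrupted by two MS2 stem loops, a design that can recruit MS2 coat protein–activator fusions in addition to dCas9-based activators. Downstream, the TRE3G Tet-responsive promoter sits in front of human codon-optimized NanoLuc luciferase, followed by an SV40 polyadenylation signal. When a dCas9 activator such as dCas9-VP64 is supplied from another construct, the guide should bring it to the tet operator repeats on the same plasmid, and the resulting luminescence measures activation strength.

A cPPT/CTS element and a short Rev fragment suggest that the cassettes were amplified from a lentiviral vector, but no LTRs or packaging signal are annotated, so the plasmid is not a viral transfer vector. Short 3xFLAG, T antigen and RSF ori annotations are probably fragmentary matches. The associated study compared dCas9-VP64 variants and multiplexed guide RNAs for CRISPR activation.
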