Features (pLannotate 1.2.2; 30 found; start..end, strand, type, name):
      2..94      +  CDS            lacI (fragment): lac repressor; lacI; The lac repressor binds to the lac operator to inhibit transcription in E. coli. This inhibition can be relieved by adding lactose or isopropyl-β-D-thiogalactopyranoside (IPTG).
    107..128     +  protein_bind   CAP binding site: CAP binding activates transcription in the presence of cAMP. E. coli catabolite activator protein
    143..173     +  promoter       lac promoter: promoter for the E. coli lac operon
    181..197     +  protein_bind   lac operator: The lac repressor binds to the lac operator to inhibit transcription in E. coli. This inhibition can be relieved by adding lactose or isopropyl-β-D-thiogalactopyranoside (IPTG). lac repressor encoded by lacI
    239..257     +  promoter       SP6 promoter: promoter for bacteriophage SP6 RNA polymerase
    339..388     -  CDS            small t antigen (fragment): SV40 (simian virus 40) small t antigen
    390..412     +  rep_origin     RSF ori (fragment): Plasmids containing the RSF 1030 origin of replication can be propagated in E. coli cells that contain additional plasmids with compatible origins.
    418..499     -  polyA_signal   SV40 poly(A) signal: SV40 polyadenylation signal
    522..605     -  CDS            large T antigen (fragment): large T antigen from SV40 (simian virus 40)
    664..695     -  misc_feature   MCS (fragment): pUC18/19 multiple cloning site
    696..1208    -  CDS            Nluc: NanoLuc® luciferase human codon-optimized
   1237..1256    -  CDS            3xFLAG (fragment): three tandem FLAG® epitope tags
   1285..1663    -  promoter       TRE3G promoter: 3rd-generation Tet-responsive promoter that can be activated by binding of Tet-On® 3G
   1759..1876    -  misc_feature   cPPT/CTS: central polypurine tract and central termination sequence of HIV-1
   1937..1956    -  misc_RNA       gRNA scaffold (fragment): guide RNA scaffold for the Streptococcus pyogenes CRISPR/Cas9 system
   1967..1985    -  misc_RNA       MS2 stem loop: stem loop that binds the bacteriophage MS2 coat protein
   1990..2026    -  misc_RNA       gRNA scaffold (fragment): guide RNA scaffold for the Streptococcus pyogenes CRISPR/Cas9 system
   2037..2055    -  misc_RNA       MS2 stem loop: stem loop that binds the bacteriophage MS2 coat protein
   2072..2092    +  promoter       tight TRE promoter (fragment): Tet-responsive promoter PTight, consisting of seven tet operator sequences followed by the minimal CMV promoter
   2102..2342    -  promoter       U6 promoter: RNA polymerase III promoter for human U6 snRNA
   2346..2372    -  CDS            Rev (fragment): human immunodeficiency virus 1 (HIV-1) Rev protein; rev; enhances nuclear export of unspliced and incompletely spliced viral mRNAs
   2450..2468    -  promoter       T7 promoter: promoter for bacteriophage T7 RNA polymerase
   2471..2618    +  CDS            lacZα (fragment): LacZα fragment of β-galactosidase; lacZ fragment
   2628..2931    +  CDS            ccdB (fragment): CcdB, a bacterial toxin that poisons DNA gyrase; ccdB; Plasmids containing the ccdB gene cannot be propagated in standard E. coli strains.
   2979..3248    +  CDS            tnpA (fragment): TN5P_ECOLX - Also known as tnp. Experimental evidence at protein level: Swiss-Prot protein existence level 1. Mediates transposition of transposon Tn5 by a 'cut and paste' mechanism. First, the monomeric transposase binds the 19 bp inverted DNA repeats flanking the transposon. Then, dimerization of the DNA- bound transposase creates a synaptic DNA complex. After nicking of the first DNA strand, excision of the transposon proceeds through a series of intermediates. The transposase then mediates the insertion of the transposon at a new site by strand transfer. The activity of the wild- type tran
   3280..4074    +  CDS            NeoR/KanR: aminoglycoside phosphotransferase from Tn5; aph(3')-II (or nptII); confers resistance to neomycin, kanamycin, and G418 (Geneticin®)
   4095..4145    -  misc_feature   bom (fragment): basis of mobility region from pBR322
   4172..4260    +  promoter       AmpR promoter (fragment): bla
   4280..4654    +  CDS            BleoR: antibiotic-binding protein; Sh ble from Streptoalloteichus hindustanus; confers resistance to bleomycin, phleomycin, and Zeocin™
   4792..5380    +  rep_origin     ori: high-copy-number ColE1/pMB1/pBR322/pUC origin of replication
>Addgene plasmid #192659 | pCR-U6-gRNA-TRE3G-Nluc | addgene full sequence | sequence record 379983 | Addgene NGS Result
AGCGCCCAATACGCAAACCGCCTCTCCCCGCGCGTTGGCCGATTCATTAATGCAGCTGGCACGACAGGTT
TCCCGACTGGAAAGCGGGCAGTGAGCGCAACGCAATTAATGTGAGTTAGCTCACTCATTAGGCACCCCAG
GCTTTACACTTTATGCTTCCGGCTCGTATGTTGTGTGGAATTGTGAGCGGATAACAATTTCACACAGGAA
ACAGCTATGACCATGATTACGCCAAGCTATTTAGGTGACACTATAGAATACTCAAGCTATGCATCAAGCT
TGGTACCGAGCTCGGATCCACTAGTAACGGCCGCCAGTGTGCTGGAATTCGCCCTTCCCACTCCTTTCAA
GACCTAGAAGGTCCATTAGCTGCAAAGATTCCTCTCTGCAGCGAGTCAGTGAGCGAGGAAGCTCGAGGCA
GTGAAAAAAATGCTTTATTTGTGAAATTTGTGATGCTATTGCTTTATTTGTAACCATTATAAGCTGCAAT
AAACAAGTTAACAACAACAATTGCATTCATTTTATGTTTCAGGTTCAGGGGGAGGTGTGGGAGGTTTTTT
AAAGCAAGTAAAACCTCTACAAATGTGGTATGGCTGATTATGATCCTCTAGAGATATCGTCGACAAGCTT
ATCGATGCGGCCGCGCTAGCACGCGTCAGCTGACTAGAGGATCCCCGGGTACCGAGCTCGAATTCTTACG
CCAGAATGCGTTCGCACAGCCGCCAGCCGGTCACTCCGTTGATGGTTACTCGGAACAGCAGGGAGCCGTC
GGGGTTGATCAGGCGCTCGTCGATAATTTTGTTGCCGTTCCACAGGGTCCCTGTTACAGTGATCTTTTTG
CCGTCGAACACGGCGATGCCTTCATACGGCCGTCCGAAATAGTCGATCATGTTCGGCGTAACCCCGTCGA
TTACCAGTGTGCCATAGTGCAGGATCACCTTAAAGTGATGATCATCCACAGGGTACACCACCTTAAAAAT
TTTTTCGATCTGGCCCATTTGGTCGCCGCTCAGACCTTCATACGGGATGATGACATGGATGTCGATCTTC
AGCCCATTTTCACCGCTCAGGACAATCCTTTGGATCGGAGTTACGGACACCCCGAGATTCTGAAACAAAC
TGGACACACCTCCCTGTTCAAGGACTTGGTCCAGGTTGTAGCCGGCTGTCTGTCGCCAGTCCCCAACGAA
ATCTTCGAGTGTGAAGACGGTGGAACCCAGTCCGCCACCGGAAGTTTTATCGTCGTCATCCTTGTAGTCC
ATGGTGGCGGGCCCCGGTGTCGACTTTACGAGGGTAGGAAGTGGTACGGAAAGTTGGTATAAGACAAAAG
TGTTGTGGAATTGCTCCAGGCGATCTGACGGTTCACTAAACGAGCTCTGCTTTTATAGGCGCCCACCGTA
CACGCCTAAAGCTTATACGTTCTCTATCACTGATAGGGAGTAAACTGGATATACGTTCTCTATCACTGAT
AGGGAGTAAACTGTAGATACGTTCTCTATCACTGATAGGGAGTAAACTGGTCATACGTTCTCTATCACTG
ATAGGGAGTAAACTCCTTATACGTTCTCTATCACTGATAGGGAGTAAAGTCTGCATACGTTCTCTATCAC
TGATAGGGAGTAAACTCTTCATACGTTCTCTATCACTGATAGGGAGTAAACTCGAGGAATTCTTGAAGAC
GAAAGGGCCTCGTGAGGGCCCAATTCGCCCTATAGGCCGGCGCCAAAGTGGATCTCTGCTGTCCCTGTAA
TAAACCCGAAAATTTTGAATTTTTGTAATTTGTTTTTGTAATTCTTTAGTTTGTATGTCTGTTGCTATTA
TGTCTACTATTCTTTCCCCTGCACTGTACCCCCCAATCCCCCCTTTTCTTTTAAAATTGTGGATGAATAC
TGCCATTTGTCTCAAGATCTAGTTACGCCAAGCGGATCCAAAAAAAGCACCGACTCGGTGCCACTTGGCC
CTGCAGACATGGGTGATCCTCATGTTGGCCAAGTTGATAACGGACTAGCCTTATTTTAACTTGCTAGGCC
CTGCAGACATGGGTGATCCTCATGTTGGCCTAGCTCTAAAACTATCAGTGATAGAGAACGTACGGTGTTT
CGTCCTTTCCACAAGATATATAAAGCCAAGAAATCGAAATACTTTCAAGTTACGGTAAGCATATGATAGT
CCATTTTAAAACATAATTTTAAAACTGCAAACTACCCAAGAAATTATTACTTTCTACGTCACGTATTTTG
TACTAATATCTTTGTGTTTACAGTCAAATTAATTCTAATTATCTCTCTAACAGCCTTGTATCGTATATGC
AAATATGAAGGAATCATGGGAAATAGGCCCTCTCTGGGTCCCCTCGGGGTTGGGAGGTGGGTCTGAAACA
AGGGCGAATTCTGCAGATATCCATCACACTGGCGGCCGCTCGAGCATGCATCTAGAGGGCCCAATTCGCC
CTATAGTGAGTCGTATTACAATTCACTGGCCGTCGTTTTACAACGTCGTGACTGGGAAAACCCTGGCGTT
ACCCAACTTAATCGCCTTGCAGCACATCCCCCTTTCGCCAGCTGGCGTAATAGCGAAGAGGCCCGCACCG
ATCGCCCTTCCCAACAGTTGCGCAGCCTATACGTACGGCAGTTTAAGGTTTACACCTATAAAAGAGAGAG
CCGTTATCGTCTGTTTGTGGATGTACAGAGTGATATTATTGACACGCCGGGGCGACGGATGGTGATCCCC
CTGGCCAGTGCACGTCTGCTGTCAGATAAAGTCTCCCGTGAACTTTACCCGGTGGTGCATATCGGGGATG
AAAGCTGGCGCATGATGACCACCGATATGGCCAGTGTGCCGGTCTCCGTTATCGGGGAAGAAGTGGCTGA
TCTCAGCCACCGCGAAAATGACATCAAAAACGCCATTAACCTGATGTTCTGGGGAATATAAATGTCAGGC
ATGAGATTATCAAAAAGGATCTTCACCTAGATCCTTTTCACGTAGAAAGCCAGTCCGCAGAAACGGTGCT
GACCCCGGATGAATGTCAGCTACTGGGCTATCTGGACAAGGGAAAACGCAAGCGCAAAGAGAAAGCAGGT
AGCTTGCAGTGGGCTTACATGGCGATAGCTAGACTGGGCGGTTTTATGGACAGCAAGCGAACCGGAATTG
CCAGCTGGGGCGCCCTCTGGTAAGGTTGGGAAGCCCTGCAAAGTAAACTGGATGGCTTTCTTGCCGCCAA
GGATCTGATGGCGCAGGGGATCAAGCTCTGATCAAGAGACAGGATGAGGATCGTTTCGCATGATTGAACA
AGATGGATTGCACGCAGGTTCTCCGGCCGCTTGGGTGGAGAGGCTATTCGGCTATGACTGGGCACAACAG
ACAATCGGCTGCTCTGATGCCGCCGTGTTCCGGCTGTCAGCGCAGGGGCGCCCGGTTCTTTTTGTCAAGA
CCGACCTGTCCGGTGCCCTGAATGAACTGCAAGACGAGGCAGCGCGGCTATCGTGGCTGGCCACGACGGG
CGTTCCTTGCGCAGCTGTGCTCGACGTTGTCACTGAAGCGGGAAGGGACTGGCTGCTATTGGGCGAAGTG
CCGGGGCAGGATCTCCTGTCATCTCACCTTGCTCCTGCCGAGAAAGTATCCATCATGGCTGATGCAATGC
GGCGGCTGCATACGCTTGATCCGGCTACCTGCCCATTCGACCACCAAGCGAAACATCGCATCGAGCGAGC
ACGTACTCGGATGGAAGCCGGTCTTGTCGATCAGGATGATCTGGACGAAGAGCATCAGGGGCTCGCGCCA
GCCGAACTGTTCGCCAGGCTCAAGGCGAGCATGCCCGACGGCGAGGATCTCGTCGTGACCCATGGCGATG
CCTGCTTGCCGAATATCATGGTGGAAAATGGCCGCTTTTCTGGATTCATCGACTGTGGCCGGCTGGGTGT
GGCGGACCGCTATCAGGACATAGCGTTGGCTACCCGTGATATTGCTGAAGAGCTTGGCGGCGAATGGGCT
GACCGCTTCCTCGTGCTTTACGGTATCGCCGCTCCCGATTCGCAGCGCATCGCCTTCTATCGCCTTCTTG
ACGAGTTCTTCTGAATTATTAACGCTTACAATTTCCTGATGCGGTATTTTCTCCTTACGCATCTGTGCGG
TATTTCACACCGCATCAGGTGGCACTTTTCGGGGAAATGTGCGCGGAACCCCTATTTGTTTATTTTTCTA
AATACATTCAAATATGTATCCGCTCATGAGACAATAACCCTGATAAATGCTTCAATAATAGCACGTGAGG
AGGGCCACCATGGCCAAGTTGACCAGTGCCGTTCCGGTGCTCACCGCGCGCGACGTCGCCGGAGCGGTCG
AGTTCTGGACCGACCGGCTCGGGTTCTCCCGGGACTTCGTGGAGGACGACTTCGCCGGTGTGGTCCGGGA
CGACGTGACCCTGTTCATCAGCGCGGTCCAGGACCAGGTGGTGCCGGACAACACCCTGGCCTGGGTGTGG
GTGCGCGGCCTGGACGAGCTGTACGCCGAGTGGTCGGAGGTCGTGTCCACGAACTTCCGGGACGCCTCCG
GGCCGGCCATGACCGAGATCGGCGAGCAGCCGTGGGGGCGGGAGTTCGCCCTGCGCGACCCGGCCGGCAA
CTGCGTGCACTTCGTGGCCGAGGAGCAGGACTGACACGTGCTAAAACTTCATTTTTAATTTAAAAGGATC
TAGGTGAAGATCCTTTTTGATAATCTCATGACCAAAATCCCTTAACGTGAGTTTTCGTTCCACTGAGCGT
CAGACCCCGTAGAAAAGATCAAAGGATCTTCTTGAGATCCTTTTTTTCTGCGCGTAATCTGCTGCTTGCA
AACAAAAAAACCACCGCTACCAGCGGTGGTTTGTTTGCCGGATCAAGAGCTACCAACTCTTTTTCCGAAG
GTAACTGGCTTCAGCAGAGCGCAGATACCAAATACTGTTCTTCTAGTGTAGCCGTAGTTAGGCCACCACT
TCAAGAACTCTGTAGCACCGCCTACATACCTCGCTCTGCTAATCCTGTTACCAGTGGCTGCTGCCAGTGG
CGATAAGTCGTGTCTTACCGGGTTGGACTCAAGACGATAGTTACCGGATAAGGCGCAGCGGTCGGGCTGA
ACGGGGGGTTCGTGCACACAGCCCAGCTTGGAGCGAACGACCTACACCGAACTGAGATACCTACAGCGTG
AGCTATGAGAAAGCGCCACGCTTCCCGAAGGGAGAAAGGCGGACAGGTATCCGGTAAGCGGCAGGGTCGG
AACAGGAGAGCGCACGAGGGAGCTTCCAGGGGGAAACGCCTGGTATCTTTATAGTCCTGTCGGGTTTCGC
CACCTCTGACTTGAGCGTCGATTTTTGTGATGCTCGTCAGGGGGGCGGAGCCTATGGAAAAACGCCAGCA
ACGCGGCCTTTTTACGGTTCCTGGCCTTTTGCTGGCCTTTTGCTCACATGTTCTTTCCTGCGTTATCCCC
TGATTCTGTGGATAACCGTATTACCGCCTTTGAGTGAGCTGATACCGCTCGCCGCAGCCGAACGACCGAG
CGCAGCGAGTCAGTGAGCGAGGAAGCGGAAG
